Addgene plasmid #77983: BRD2 gRNA (BRDN0001487068)
Purpose: 3rd generation lentiviral gRNA plasmid targeting human BRD2
Depositing lab: John Doench & David Root. Depositing organization: Broad Institute. Publication: Optimized sgRNA design to maximize activity and minimize off-target effects of CRISPR-Cas9. Doench JG, Fusi N, Sullender M, Hegde M, Vaimberg EW, Donovan KF, Smith I, Tothova Z, Wilen C, Orchard R, Virgin HW, Listgarten J, Root DE. Nat Biotechnol. 2016 Jan 18. doi: 10.1038/nbt.3437. PubMed 26780180.
Backbone
  Vector backbone: lentiGuide-Puro
  Backbone manufacturer: Zhang Lab (Addgene plasmid # 52963)
  Vector type: Mammalian Expression, Lentiviral, CRISPR
  Selectable markers: Puromycin
Growth in bacteria
  Bacterial resistance: Ampicillin, 100 μg/mL
  Growth temperature: 37°C
  Growth strain: DH5alpha
  Copy number: High Copy
Gene/Insert
  Gene/Insert name: BRD2 (alt names: BRD2; NM_001113182.2)
  gRNA/shRNA sequence: CTTGTTGTAAATGTAACAGT
  Species: H. sapiens (human)
  Entrez Gene: BRD2 (a.k.a. BRD2-IT1, D6S113E, FSH, FSHRG1, FSRG1, NAT, O27.1.1, RING3, RNF3)
  Promoter: hU6
  Cloning method: Unknown
  Sequencing primers: 5′ U6-F; 3′ pS2-R
Terms and licenses: Academic/Nonprofit Terms; Industry Terms: Not Available to Industry
Depositor comments: The gRNA was designed to target the following Genbank reference sequence(s): NM_001113182.2,NM_001199455.1,NM_001199456.1,NM_001291986.1,NM_005104.3. Note that this plasmid does NOT contain Cas9. It should be used in conjunction with lentiCas9-Blast (Addgene #52962) or otherwise with cell lines already expressing Cas9. Browse the full kinome gRNA library at http://www.addgene.org/pooled-library/broadgpp-human-kinome/ or visit http://www.broadinstitute.org/rnai/public/ for detailed protocols and information.
How to cite: BRD2 gRNA (BRDN0001487068) was a gift from John Doench & David Root (Addgene plasmid # 77983 ; http://n2t.net/addgene:77983 ; RRID:Addgene_77983)
