[The description below was written by a language model from this plasmid's Addgene catalogue record and pLannotate feature annotations shown in this document.]
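Description:
BRD2 gRNA (BRDN0001487068) is a third-generation lentiviral CRISPR guide plasmid built on the lentiGuide-Puro backbone, carrying a single guide RNA directed against human BRD2. The circular construct is about 8.3 kb and is maintained in E. coli through a high-copy ColE1/pUC-type origin with ampicillin selection via β-lactamase. An f1 origin, an SV40 origin and poly(A) signal, and remnants of lac and phage promoter elements are also present as backbone carry-over.

The lentiviral transfer cassette begins with an RSV promoter fused to a truncated HIV-1 5' LTR, which makes genomic RNA production Tat-independent. This is followed by the Ψ packaging signal with a gag fragment, the Rev response element for nuclear export of the unspliced genome, and a cPPT/CTS that aids nuclear import. It ends in a ΔU3 self-inactivating 3' LTR. Within this frame, a human U6 RNA polymerase III promoter drives the BRD2-specific spacer joined to the Streptococcus pyogenes guide RNA scaffold. Downstream, the EF-1α core promoter with its intron A expresses puromycin N-acetyltransferase for selection of transduced mammalian cells, and a WPRE enhances transcript stability and expression.

The plasmid does not encode Cas9, so it is meant to be used with a separate Cas9 lentivector such as lentiCas9-Blast or in cells that already express Cas9. According to the depositor, the guide was designed against several BRD2 reference transcripts and belongs to a human kinome gRNA collection associated with work on optimized sgRNA design. Its typical use is the generation of BRD2 knockouts in human cells by lentiviral delivery.
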