Features (pLannotate 1.2.2; 29 found; start..end, strand, type, name):
     14..80      +  CDS            small t antigen (fragment): SV40 (simian virus 40) small t antigen
    106..317     +  promoter       EF-1α core promoter: core promoter for human elongation factor EF-1α
    318..1256    +  intron         EF-1α intron A: intron upstream of the start codon of human EF-1α
   1278..1877    +  CDS            PuroR (fragment): puromycin N-acetyltransferase; pac from Streptomyces; confers resistance to puromycin
   1893..2481    +  misc_feature   WPRE: woodchuck hepatitis virus posttranscriptional regulatory element
   2532..2551    +  misc_feature   cPPT/CTS (fragment): central polypurine tract and central termination sequence of HIV-1
   2553..2786    +  LTR            3' LTR (ΔU3): self-inactivating 3' long terminal repeat (LTR) from HIV-1
   2864..2985    +  polyA_signal   SV40 poly(A) signal: SV40 polyadenylation signal
   3025..3160    +  rep_origin     SV40 ori: SV40 origin of replication
   3181..3199    -  promoter       T7 promoter: promoter for bacteriophage T7 RNA polymerase
   3207..3362    +  CDS            lacZα (fragment): LacZα fragment of β-galactosidase; lacZ fragment
   3367..3795    +  rep_origin     f1 ori (sequence partly withheld): f1 bacteriophage origin of replication; arrow indicates direction of (+) strand synthesis
   3848..3952    +  promoter       AmpR promoter: bla
   3953..4813    +  CDS            AmpR: β-lactamase; bla; confers resistance to ampicillin, carbenicillin, and related antibiotics
   4984..5572    +  rep_origin     ori: high-copy-number ColE1/pMB1/pBR322/pUC origin of replication
   5755..5847    +  CDS            lacI (fragment): lac repressor; lacI; The lac repressor binds to the lac operator to inhibit transcription in E. coli. This inhibition can be relieved by adding lactose or isopropyl-β-D-thiogalactopyranoside (IPTG).
   5860..5881    +  protein_bind   CAP binding site: CAP binding activates transcription in the presence of cAMP. E. coli catabolite activator protein
   5896..5926    +  promoter       lac promoter: promoter for the E. coli lac operon
   5934..5950    +  protein_bind   lac operator: The lac repressor binds to the lac operator to inhibit transcription in E. coli. This inhibition can be relieved by adding lactose or isopropyl-β-D-thiogalactopyranoside (IPTG). lac repressor encoded by lacI
   5995..6013    +  promoter       T3 promoter: promoter for bacteriophage T3 RNA polymerase
   6041..6267    +  promoter       RSV promoter: Rous sarcoma virus enhancer/promoter
   6268..6448    +  LTR            5' LTR (truncated): truncated 5' long terminal repeat (LTR) from HIV-1
   6495..6620    +  misc_feature   HIV-1 Ψ: packaging signal of human immunodeficiency virus type 1
   6604..6967    +  CDS            HIV-1 gag (fragment): gag protein from human immunodeficiency virus 1; gag
   7113..7346    +  misc_feature   RRE: The Rev response element (RRE) of HIV-1 allows for Rev-dependent mRNA export from the nucleus to the cytoplasm.
   7723..7749    +  CDS            Rev (fragment): human immunodeficiency virus 1 (HIV-1) Rev protein; rev; enhances nuclear export of unspliced and incompletely spliced viral mRNAs
   7753..7993    +  promoter       U6 promoter: RNA polymerase III promoter for human U6 snRNA
   8023..8098    +  misc_RNA       gRNA scaffold: guide RNA scaffold for the Streptococcus pyogenes CRISPR/Cas9 system
   8154..8271    +  misc_feature   cPPT/CTS: central polypurine tract and central termination sequence of HIV-1
>Addgene plasmid #77983 | BRD2 gRNA (BRDN0001487068) | addgene full sequence | sequence record 188776 | Addgene Assembled Sequence
CCCGGGTGCAAAGATGGATAAAGTTTTAAACAGAGAGGAATCTTTGCAGCTAATGGACCTTCTAGGTCTT
GAAAGGAGTGGGAATTGGCTCCGGTGCCCGTCAGTGGGCAGAGCGCACATCGCCCACAGTCCCCGAGAAG
TTGGGGGGAGGGGTCGGCAATTGATCCGGTGCCTAGAGAAGGTGGCGCGGGGTAAACTGGGAAAGTGATG
TCGTGTACTGGCTCCGCCTTTTTCCCGAGGGTGGGGGAGAACCGTATATAAGTGCAGTAGTCGCCGTGAA
CGTTCTTTTTCGCAACGGGTTTGCCGCCAGAACACAGGTAAGTGCCGTGTGTGGTTCCCGCGGGCCTGGC
CTCTTTACGGGTTATGGCCCTTGCGTGCCTTGAATTACTTCCACCTGGCTGCAGTACGTGATTCTTGATC
CCGAGCTTCGGGTTGGAAGTGGGTGGGAGAGTTCGAGGCCTTGCGCTTAAGGAGCCCCTTCGCCTCGTGC
TTGAGTTGAGGCCTGGCCTGGGCGCTGGGGCCGCCGCGTGCGAATCTGGTGGCACCTTCGCGCCTGTCTC
GCTGCTTTCGATAAGTCTCTAGCCATTTAAAATTTTTGATGACCTGCTGCGACGCTTTTTTTCTGGCAAG
ATAGTCTTGTAAATGCGGGCCAAGATCTGCACACTGGTATTTCGGTTTTTGGGGCCGCGGGCGGCGACGG
GGCCCGTGCGTCCCAGCGCACATGTTCGGCGAGGCGGGGCCTGCGAGCGCGGCCACCGAGAATCGGACGG
GGGTAGTCTCAAGCTGGCCGGCCTGCTCTGGTGCCTGGCCTCGCGCCGCCGTGTATCGCCCCGCCCTGGG
CGGCAAGGCTGGCCCGGTCGGCACCAGTTGCGTGAGCGGAAAGATGGCCGCTTCCCGGCCCTGCTGCAGG
GAGCTCAAAATGGAGGACGCGGCGCTCGGGAGAGCGGGCGGGTGAGTCACCCACACAAAGGAAAAGGGCC
TTTCCGTCCTCAGCCGTCGCTTCATGTGACTCCACGGAGTACCGGGCGCCGTCCAGGCACCTCGATTAGT
TCTCGAGCTTTTGGAGTACGTCGTCTTTAGGTTGGGGGGAGGGGTTTTATGCGATGGAGTTTCCCCACAC
TGAGTGGGTGGAGACTGAAGTTAGGCCAGCTTGGCACTTGATGTAATTCTCCTTGGAATTTGCCCTTTTT
GAGTTTGGATCTTGGTTCATTCTCAAGCCTCAGACAGTGGTTCAAAGTTTTTTTCTTCCATTTCAGGTGT
CGTGACGTACGGCCACCATGACCGAGTACAAGCCCACGGTGCGCCTCGCCACCCGCGACGACGTCCCCAG
GGCCGTACGCACCCTCGCCGCCGCGTTCGCCGACTACCCCGCCACGCGCCACACCGTCGATCCGGACCGC
CACATCGAGCGGGTCACCGAGCTGCAAGAACTCTTCCTCACGCGCGTCGGGCTCGACATCGGCAAGGTGT
GGGTCGCGGACGACGGCGCCGCCGTGGCGGTCTGGACCACGCCGGAGAGCGTCGAAGCGGGGGCGGTGTT
CGCCGAGATCGGCCCGCGCATGGCCGAGTTGAGCGGTTCCCGGCTGGCCGCGCAGCAACAGATGGAAGGC
CTCCTGGCGCCGCACCGGCCCAAGGAGCCCGCGTGGTTCCTGGCCACCGTCGGAGTCTCGCCCGACCACC
AGGGCAAGGGTCTGGGCAGCGCCGTCGTGCTCCCCGGAGTGGAGGCGGCCGAGCGCGCCGGGGTGCCCGC
CTTCCTGGAGACCTCCGCGCCCCGCAACCTCCCCTTCTACGAGCGGCTCGGCTTCACCGTCACCGCCGAC
GTCGAGGTGCCCGAAGGACCGCGCACCTGGTGCATGACCCGCAAGCCCGGTGCCTGAACGCGTTAAGTCG
ACAATCAACCTCTGGATTACAAAATTTGTGAAAGATTGACTGGTATTCTTAACTATGTTGCTCCTTTTAC
GCTATGTGGATACGCTGCTTTAATGCCTTTGTATCATGCTATTGCTTCCCGTATGGCTTTCATTTTCTCC
TCCTTGTATAAATCCTGGTTGCTGTCTCTTTATGAGGAGTTGTGGCCCGTTGTCAGGCAACGTGGCGTGG
TGTGCACTGTGTTTGCTGACGCAACCCCCACTGGTTGGGGCATTGCCACCACCTGTCAGCTCCTTTCCGG
GACTTTCGCTTTCCCCCTCCCTATTGCCACGGCGGAACTCATCGCCGCCTGCCTTGCCCGCTGCTGGACA
GGGGCTCGGCTGTTGGGCACTGACAATTCCGTGGTGTTGTCGGGGAAATCATCGTCCTTTCCTTGGCTGC
TCGCCTGTGTTGCCACCTGGATTCTGCGCGGGACGTCCTTCTGCTACGTCCCTTCGGCCCTCAATCCAGC
GGACCTTCCTTCCCGCGGCCTGCTGCCGGCTCTGCGGCCTCTTCCGCGTCTTCGCCTTCGCCCTCAGACG
AGTCGGATCTCCCTTTGGGCCGCCTCCCCGCGTCGACTTTAAGACCAATGACTTACAAGGCAGCTGTAGA
TCTTAGCCACTTTTTAAAAGAAAAGGGGGGACTGGAAGGGCTAATTCACTCCCAACGAAGACAAGATCTG
CTTTTTGCTTGTACTGGGTCTCTCTGGTTAGACCAGATCTGAGCCTGGGAGCTCTCTGGCTAACTAGGGA
ACCCACTGCTTAAGCCTCAATAAAGCTTGCCTTGAGTGCTTCAAGTAGTGTGTGCCCGTCTGTTGTGTGA
CTCTGGTAACTAGAGATCCCTCAGACCCTTTTAGTCAGTGTGGAAAATCTCTAGCAGTACGTATAGTAGT
TCATGTCATCTTATTATTCAGTATTTATAACTTGCAAAGAAATGAATATCAGAGAGTGAGAGGAACTTGT
TTATTGCAGCTTATAATGGTTACAAATAAAGCAATAGCATCACAAATTTCACAAATAAAGCATTTTTTTC
ACTGCATTCTAGTTGTGGTTTGTCCAAACTCATCAATGTATCTTATCATGTCTGGCTCTAGCTATCCCGC
CCCTAACTCCGCCCATCCCGCCCCTAACTCCGCCCAGTTCCGCCCATTCTCCGCCCCATGGCTGACTAAT
TTTTTTTATTTATGCAGAGGCCGAGGCCGCCTCGGCCTCTGAGCTATTCCAGAAGTAGTGAGGAGGCTTT
TTTGGAGGCCTAGGGACGTACCCAATTCGCCCTATAGTGAGTCGTATTACGCGCGCTCACTGGCCGTCGT
TTTACAACGTCGTGACTGGGAAAACCCTGGCGTTACCCAACTTAATCGCCTTGCAGCACATCCCCCTTTC
GCCAGCTGGCGTAATAGCGAAGAGGCCCGCACCGATCGCCCTTCCCAACAGTTGCGCAGCCTGAATGGCG
AATGGG
[124 nt withheld, positions 3367-3490]
C
[91 nt withheld, positions 3492-3582]
A
[49 nt withheld, positions 3584-3632]
CCTTTGACGTTGGAGTCCACGTTCTTT
[37 nt withheld, positions 3660-3696]
ACCCTATCTCGGTCTATTCTTTTGATTTATAAGGGATTTTGCCGATTTCGGCCTATTGGTTAAAAAATGA
GCTGATTTAACAAAAATTTAACGCGAATTTTAACAAAATATTAACGCTTACAATTTAGGTGGCACTTTTC
GGGGAAATGTGCGCGGAACCCCTATTTGTTTATTTTTCTAAATACATTCAAATATGTATCCGCTCATGAG
ACAATAACCCTGATAAATGCTTCAATAATATTGAAAAAGGAAGAGTATGAGTATTCAACATTTCCGTGTC
GCCCTTATTCCCTTTTTTGCGGCATTTTGCCTTCCTGTTTTTGCTCACCCAGAAACGCTGGTGAAAGTAA
AAGATGCTGAAGATCAGTTGGGTGCACGAGTGGGTTACATCGAACTGGATCTCAACAGCGGTAAGATCCT
TGAGAGTTTTCGCCCCGAAGAACGTTTTCCAATGATGAGCACTTTTAAAGTTCTGCTATGTGGCGCGGTA
TTATCCCGTATTGACGCCGGGCAAGAGCAACTCGGTCGCCGCATACACTATTCTCAGAATGACTTGGTTG
AGTACTCACCAGTCACAGAAAAGCATCTTACGGATGGCATGACAGTAAGAGAATTATGCAGTGCTGCCAT
AACCATGAGTGATAACACTGCGGCCAACTTACTTCTGACAACGATCGGAGGACCGAAGGAGCTAACCGCT
TTTTTGCACAACATGGGGGATCATGTAACTCGCCTTGATCGTTGGGAACCGGAGCTGAATGAAGCCATAC
CAAACGACGAGCGTGACACCACGATGCCTGTAGCAATGGCAACAACGTTGCGCAAACTATTAACTGGCGA
ACTACTTACTCTAGCTTCCCGGCAACAATTAATAGACTGGATGGAGGCGGATAAAGTTGCAGGACCACTT
CTGCGCTCGGCCCTTCCGGCTGGCTGGTTTATTGCTGATAAATCTGGAGCCGGTGAGCGTGGGTCTCGCG
GTATCATTGCAGCACTGGGGCCAGATGGTAAGCCCTCCCGTATCGTAGTTATCTACACGACGGGGAGTCA
GGCAACTATGGATGAACGAAATAGACAGATCGCTGAGATAGGTGCCTCACTGATTAAGCATTGGTAACTG
TCAGACCAAGTTTACTCATATATACTTTAGATTGATTTAAAACTTCATTTTTAATTTAAAAGGATCTAGG
TGAAGATCCTTTTTGATAATCTCATGACCAAAATCCCTTAACGTGAGTTTTCGTTCCACTGAGCGTCAGA
CCCCGTAGAAAAGATCAAAGGATCTTCTTGAGATCCTTTTTTTCTGCGCGTAATCTGCTGCTTGCAAACA
AAAAAACCACCGCTACCAGCGGTGGTTTGTTTGCCGGATCAAGAGCTACCAACTCTTTTTCCGAAGGTAA
CTGGCTTCAGCAGAGCGCAGATACCAAATACTGTTCTTCTAGTGTAGCCGTAGTTAGGCCACCACTTCAA
GAACTCTGTAGCACCGCCTACATACCTCGCTCTGCTAATCCTGTTACCAGTGGCTGCTGCCAGTGGCGAT
AAGTCGTGTCTTACCGGGTTGGACTCAAGACGATAGTTACCGGATAAGGCGCAGCGGTCGGGCTGAACGG
GGGGTTCGTGCACACAGCCCAGCTTGGAGCGAACGACCTACACCGAACTGAGATACCTACAGCGTGAGCT
ATGAGAAAGCGCCACGCTTCCCGAAGGGAGAAAGGCGGACAGGTATCCGGTAAGCGGCAGGGTCGGAACA
GGAGAGCGCACGAGGGAGCTTCCAGGGGGAAACGCCTGGTATCTTTATAGTCCTGTCGGGTTTCGCCACC
TCTGACTTGAGCGTCGATTTTTGTGATGCTCGTCAGGGGGGCGGAGCCTATGGAAAAACGCCAGCAACGC
GGCCTTTTTACGGTTCCTGGCCTTTTGCTGGCCTTTTGCTCACATGTTCTTTCCTGCGTTATCCCCTGAT
TCTGTGGATAACCGTATTACCGCCTTTGAGTGAGCTGATACCGCTCGCCGCAGCCGAACGACCGAGCGCA
GCGAGTCAGTGAGCGAGGAAGCGGAAGAGCGCCCAATACGCAAACCGCCTCTCCCCGCGCGTTGGCCGAT
TCATTAATGCAGCTGGCACGACAGGTTTCCCGACTGGAAAGCGGGCAGTGAGCGCAACGCAATTAATGTG
AGTTAGCTCACTCATTAGGCACCCCAGGCTTTACACTTTATGCTTCCGGCTCGTATGTTGTGTGGAATTG
TGAGCGGATAACAATTTCACACAGGAAACAGCTATGACCATGATTACGCCAAGCGCGCAATTAACCCTCA
CTAAAGGGAACAAAAGCTGGAGCTGCAAGCTTAATGTAGTCTTATGCAATACTCTTGTAGTCTTGCAACA
TGGTAACGATGAGTTAGCAACATGCCTTACAAGGAGAGAAAAAGCACCGTGCATGCCGATTGGTGGAAGT
AAGGTGGTACGATCGTGCCTTATTAGGAAGGCAACAGACGGGTCTGACATGGATTGGACGAACCACTGAA
TTGCCGCATTGCAGAGATATTGTATTTAAGTGCCTAGCTCGATACATAAACGGGTCTCTCTGGTTAGACC
AGATCTGAGCCTGGGAGCTCTCTGGCTAACTAGGGAACCCACTGCTTAAGCCTCAATAAAGCTTGCCTTG
AGTGCTTCAAGTAGTGTGTGCCCGTCTGTTGTGTGACTCTGGTAACTAGAGATCCCTCAGACCCTTTTAG
TCAGTGTGGAAAATCTCTAGCAGTGGCGCCCGAACAGGGACTTGAAAGCGAAAGGGAAACCAGAGGAGCT
CTCTCGACGCAGGACTCGGCTTGCTGAAGCGCGCACGGCAAGAGGCGAGGGGCGGCGACTGGTGAGTACG
CCAAAAATTTTGACTAGCGGAGGCTAGAAGGAGAGAGATGGGTGCGAGAGCGTCAGTATTAAGCGGGGGA
GAATTAGATCGCGATGGGAAAAAATTCGGTTAAGGCCAGGGGGAAAGAAAAAATATAAATTAAAACATAT
AGTATGGGCAAGCAGGGAGCTAGAACGATTCGCAGTTAATCCTGGCCTGTTAGAAACATCAGAAGGCTGT
AGACAAATACTGGGACAGCTACAACCATCCCTTCAGACAGGATCAGAAGAACTTAGATCATTATATAATA
CAGTAGCAACCCTCTATTGTGTGCATCAAAGGATAGAGATAAAAGACACCAAGGAAGCTTTAGACAAGAT
AGAGGAAGAGCAAAACAAAAGTAAGACCACCGCACAGCAAGCGGCCGCTGATCTTCAGACCTGGAGGAGG
AGATATGAGGGACAATTGGAGAAGTGAATTATATAAATATAAAGTAGTAAAAATTGAACCATTAGGAGTA
GCACCCACCAAGGCAAAGAGAAGAGTGGTGCAGAGAGAAAAAAGAGCAGTGGGAATAGGAGCTTTGTTCC
TTGGGTTCTTGGGAGCAGCAGGAAGCACTATGGGCGCAGCGTCAATGACGCTGACGGTACAGGCCAGACA
ATTATTGTCTGGTATAGTGCAGCAGCAGAACAATTTGCTGAGGGCTATTGAGGCGCAACAGCATCTGTTG
CAACTCACAGTCTGGGGCATCAAGCAGCTCCAGGCAAGAATCCTGGCTGTGGAAAGATACCTAAAGGATC
AACAGCTCCTGGGGATTTGGGGTTGCTCTGGAAAACTCATTTGCACCACTGCTGTGCCTTGGAATGCTAG
TTGGAGTAATAAATCTCTGGAACAGATTTGGAATCACACGACCTGGATGGAGTGGGACAGAGAAATTAAC
AATTACACAAGCTTAATACACTCCTTAATTGAAGAATCGCAAAACCAGCAAGAAAAGAATGAACAAGAAT
TATTGGAATTAGATAAATGGGCAAGTTTGTGGAATTGGTTTAACATAACAAATTGGCTGTGGTATATAAA
ATTATTCATAATGATAGTAGGAGGCTTGGTAGGTTTAAGAATAGTTTTTGCTGTACTTTCTATAGTGAAT
AGAGTTAGGCAGGGATATTCACCATTATCGTTTCAGACCCACCTCCCAACCCCGAGGGGACCCAGAGAGG
GCCTATTTCCCATGATTCCTTCATATTTGCATATACGATACAAGGCTGTTAGAGAGATAATTAGAATTAA
TTTGACTGTAAACACAAAGATATTAGTACAAAATACGTGACGTAGAAAGTAATAATTTCTTGGGTAGTTT
GCAGTTTTAAAATTATGTTTTAAAATGGACTATCATATGCTTACCGTAACTTGAAAGTATTTCGATTTCT
TGGCTTTATATATCTTGTGGAAAGGACGAAACACCGCTTGTTGTAAATGTAACAGTGTTTTAGAGCTAGA
AATAGCAAGTTAAAATAAGGCTAGTCCGTTATCAACTTGAAAAAGTGGCACCGAGTCGGTGCTTTTTTAA
GCTTGGCGTAACTAGATCTTGAGACAAATGGCAGTATTCATCCACAATTTTAAAAGAAAAGGGGGGATTG
GGGGGTACAGTGCAGGGGAAAGAATAGTAGACATAATAGCAACAGACATACAAACTAAAGAATTACAAAA
ACAAATTACAAAAATTCAAAATTTTCGGGTTTATTACAGGGACAGCAGAGATCCACTTTGGCGCCGGCTC
GAGGGGG
