>Addgene plasmid #77983 | BRD2 gRNA (BRDN0001487068) | depositor partial sequence | sequence record 145442 | Target Sequence
CTTGTTGTAAATGTAACAGT
