>Addgene plasmid #77983 | BRD2 gRNA (BRDN0001487068) | addgene partial sequence | sequence record 188775 | hU6-F
CAAAATACGTGACGTAGAAAGTAATAATTTCTTGGGTAGTTTGCAGTTTTAAAATTATGTTTTAAAATGG
ACTATCATATGCTTACCGTAACTTGAAAGTATTTCGATTTCTTGGCTTTATATATCTTGTGGAAAGGACG
AAACACCGCTTGTTGTAAATGTAACAGTGTTTTAGAGCTAGAAATAGCAAGTTAAAATAAGGCTAGTCCG
TTATCAACTTGAAAAAGTGGCACCGAGTCGGTGCTTTTTTAAGCTTGGCGTAACTAGATCTTGAGACAAA
TGGCAGTATTCATCCACAATTTTAAAAGAAAAGGGGGGATTGGGGGGTACAGTGCAGGGGAAAGAATAGT
AGACATAATAGCAACAGACATACAAACTAAAGAATTACAAAAACAAATTACAAAAATTCAAAATTTTCGG
GTTTATTACAGGGACAGCAGAGATCCACTTTGGCGCCGGCTCGAGGGGGCCCGGGTGCAAAGATGGATAA
AGTTTTAAACAGAGAGGAATCTTTGCAGCTAATGGACCTTCTAGGTCTTGAAAGGAGTGGGAATTGGCTC
CGGTGCCCGT
